>Addgene plasmid #55405 | mCerulean3-CD36-C-10 | depositor partial sequence | sequence record 85811 | insert sequence
GACGTCAGATCCGCTAGCGCTACCGGTCGCCACCATGGTGAGCAAGGGCGAGGAGCTGTTCACCGGGGTG
GTGCCCATCCTGGTCGAGCTGGACGGCGACGTAAACGGCCACAAGTTCAGCGTGTCCGGCGAGGGCGAGG
GCGATGCCACCTACGGCAAGCTGACCCTGAAGTTCATCTGCACCACCGGCAAGCTGCCCGTGCCCTGGCC
CACCCTCGTGACCACCCTGAGCTGGGGCGTGCAGTGCTTCGCCCGCTACCCCGACCACATGAAGCAGCAC
GACTTCTTCAAGTCCGCCATGCCCGAAGGCTACGTCCAGGAGCGCACCATCTTCTTCAAGGACGACGGCA
ACTACAAGACCCGCGCCGAGGTGAAGTTCGAGGGCGACACCCTGGTGAACCGCATCGAGCTGAAGGGCAT
CGACTTCAAGGAGGACGGCAACATCCTGGGGCACAAGCTGGAGTACAACGCCATCCACGGCAACGTCTAT
ATCACCGCCGACAAGCAGAAGAACGGCATCAAGGCCAACTTCGGCCTCAACTGCAACATCGAGGACGGCA
GCGTGCAGCTCGCCGACCACTACCAGCAGAACACCCCCATCGGCGACGGCCCCGTGCTGCTGCCCGACAA
CCACTACCTGAGCACCCAGTCCAAGCTGAGCAAAGACCCCAACGAGAAGCGCGATCACATGGTCCTGCTG
GAGTTCGTGACCGCCGCCGGGATCACTCTCGGCATGGACGAGCTGTACAAGTCCGGACTCAGATCTGGCA
GCAGTGGAGGTGGCTGTGACCGGAACTGTGGGCTCATCGCTGGGGCTGTCATTGGTGCTGTCCTGGCTGT
GTTTGGAGGTATTCTAATGCCAGTTGGAGACCTGCTTATCCAGAAGACAATTAAAAAGCAAGTTGTCCTC
GAAGAAGGTACAATTGCTTTTAAAAATTGGGTTAAAACAGGCACAGAAGTTTACAGACAGTTTTGGATCT
TTGATGTGCAAAATCCACAGGAAGTGATGATGAACAGCAGCAACATTCAAGTTAAGCAAAGAGGTCCTTA
TACGTACAGAGTTCGTTTTCTAGCCAAGGAAAATGTAACCCAGGACGCTGAGGACAACACAGTCTCTTTC
CTGCAGCCCAATGGTGCCATCTTCGAACCTTCACTATCAGTTGGAACAGAGGCTGACAACTTCACAGTTC
TCAATCTGGCTGTGGCAGCTGCATCCCATATCTATCAAAATCAATTTGTTCAAATGATCCTCAATTCACT
TATTAACAAGTCAAAATCTTCTATGTTCCAAGTCAGAACTTTGAGAGAACTGTTATGGGGCTATAGGGAT
CCATTTTTGAGTTTGGTTCCGTACCCTGTTACTACCACAGTTGGTCTGTTTTATCCTTACAACAATACTG
CAGATGGAGTTTATAAAGTTTTCAATGGAAAAGATAACATAAGTAAAGTTGCCATAATCGACACATATAA
AGGTAAAAGGAATCTGTCCTATTGGGAAAGTCACTGCGACATGATTAATGGTACAGATGCAGCCTCATTT
CCACCTTTTGTTGAGAAAAGCCAGGTATTGCAGTTCTTTTCTTCTGATATTTGCAGGTCAATCTATGCTG
TATTTGAATCCGACGTTAATCTGAAAGGAATCCCTGTGTATAGATTTGTTCTTCCATCCAAGGCCTTTGC
CTCTCCAGTTGAAAACCCAGACAACTATTGTTTCTGCACAGAAAAAATTATCTCAAAAAATTGTACATCA
TATGGTGTGCTAGACATCAGCAAATGCAAAGAAGGGAGACCTGTGTACATTTCACTTCCTCATTTTCTGT
ATGCAAGTCCTGATGTTTCAGAACCTATTGATGGATTAAACCCAAATGAAGAAGAACATAGGACATACTT
GGATATTGAACCTATAACTGGATTCACTTTACAATTTGCAAAACGGCTGCAGGTCAACCTATTGGTCAAG
CCATCAGAAAAAATTCAAGTATTAAAGAATCTGAAGAGGAACTATATTGTGCCTATTCTTTGGCTTAATG
AGACTGGGACCATTGGTGATGAGAAGGCAAACATGTTCAGAAGTCAAGTAACTGGAAAAATAAACCTCCT
TGGCCTGATAGAAATGATCTTACTCAGTGTTGGTGTGGTGATGTTTGTTGCTTTTATGATTTCATATTGT
GCATGCAGATCGAAAACAATAAAATAAGAATTCTGCAGTCGACGGTACCGCGGGCCCGGGATCCACCGGA
TCTAGATAACTGATCATAATCAGCCATACCCA
