>Addgene plasmid #55405 | mCerulean3-CD36-C-10 | addgene partial sequence | sequence record 110291 | EGFP-C 5'-CATGGTCCTGCTGGAGTTCGTG-3'
GCTGTCAGTCCGGACTCAGATCTGGCAGCAGTGGAGGTGGCTGTGACCGGAACTGTGGGCTCATCGCTGG
GGCTGTCATTGGTGCTGTCCTGGCTGTGTTTGGAGGTATTCTAATGCCAGTTGGAGACCTGCTTATCCAG
AAGACAATTAAAAAGCAAGTTGTCCTCGAAGAAGGTACAATTGCTTTTAAAAATTGGGTTAAAACAGGCA
CAGAAGTTTACAGACAGTTTTGGATCTTTGATGTGCAAAATCCACAGGAAGTGATGATGAACAGCAGCAA
CATTCAAGTTAAGCAAAGAGGTCCTTATACGTACAGAGTTCGTTTTCTAGCCAAGGAAAATGTAACCCAG
GACGCTGAGGACAACACAGTCTCTTTCCTGCAGCCCAATGGTGCCATCTTCGAACCTTCACTATCAGTTG
GAACAGAGGCTGACAACTTCACAGTTCTCAATCTGGCTGTGGCAGCTGCATCCCATATCTATCAAAATCA
ATTTGTTCAAATGATCCTCAATTCACTTATTAACAAGTCAAAATCTTCTATGTTCCAAGTCAGAACTTTG
AGAGAACTGTTATGGGGCTATAGGGATCCATTTTTGAGTTTGGTTCCGTACCCTGTTACTACCACAGTTG
GTCTGTTTTATCCTTACAACAATACTGCAGATGGAGTTTATAAAGTTTTCAATGGAAAAGATAACATAAG
TAAAGTTGCCATAATCGACACATATAAAGGTAAAA
