[The description below was written by a language model from this plasmid's Addgene catalogue record.]
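Description:
mCerulean3-CD36-C-10 is a mammalian expression plasmid built on the mCerulean3-C1 backbone (about 4.75 kb without the insert), designed to produce human CD36 as a fluorescent fusion protein. It is maintained in E. coli as a high-copy plasmid under kanamycin selection, and it carries a neomycin resistance marker so that transfected mammalian cells can be selected with G418. The record does not list the origins of replication or the full set of backbone features, and no feature table is provided. The use of an SV40 polyA reverse sequencing primer does suggest that an SV40 polyadenylation signal lies downstream of the expression cassette.

The payload is the human CD36 coding sequence, which encodes a scavenger receptor and fatty acid translocase also known as platelet glycoprotein IV. It is expressed from the CMV promoter, a strong constitutive promoter in most mammalian cell lines. The backbone places mCerulean3 at the N terminus of CD36. The "C-10" in the name probably denotes this C1-type fusion orientation with a 10-residue linker, although the record does not state this explicitly. mCerulean3 is a cyan fluorescent protein variant engineered for greater brightness and reduced reversible photoswitching, with excitation recorded at 433 nm and emission at 475 nm.

The stated localization of the fusion is the membrane, so the construct serves mainly as a cyan marker for imaging CD36 or membrane distribution in live or fixed mammalian cells. The cloning method used to build it is recorded as unknown.
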