Addgene plasmid #55405: mCerulean3-CD36-C-10
Purpose: Localization: Membrane, Excitation: 433, Emission: 475
Depositing lab: Michael Davidson. Depositing organization: Florida State University, Tallahassee. Publication: An improved cerulean fluorescent protein with enhanced brightness and reduced reversible photoswitching. Markwardt ML, Kremers GJ, Kraft CA, Ray K, Cranfill PJ, Wilson KA, Day RN, Wachter RM, Davidson MW, Rizzo MA. PLoS One. 2011 . 6(3):e17896. 10.1371/journal.pone.0017896 PubMed 21479270.
Backbone
  Vector backbone: mCerulean3-C1
  Backbone size w/o insert (bp): 4750
  Vector type: Mammalian Expression
  Selectable markers: Neomycin (select with G418)
Growth in bacteria
  Bacterial resistance: Kanamycin, 50 μg/mL
  Growth temperature: 37°C
  Growth strain: DH5alpha
  Copy number: High Copy
Gene/Insert
  Gene/Insert name: CD36 (alt name: NM_001127444.1)
  Species: H. sapiens (human)
  Entrez Gene: CD36 (a.k.a. BDPLT10, CHDS7, FAT, GP3B, GP4, GPIV, PASIV, SCARB3)
  Promoter: CMV
  Tag / fusion protein: mCerulean3 (N terminal on backbone)
  Cloning method: Unknown
  Sequencing primers: 5′ CMV-F; 3′ SV40pA-R
Terms and licenses: Academic/Nonprofit Terms; Industry Terms: Not Available to Industry
Depositor comments: . Excitation = 433; Emission = 475
How to cite: mCerulean3-CD36-C-10 was a gift from Michael Davidson (Addgene plasmid # 55405 ; http://n2t.net/addgene:55405 ; RRID:Addgene_55405)
